Addgene plasmid #222480: pESC-ADE
Purpose: (Empty Backbone) Co-expression of two genes in yeast with FLAG and MYC tags and ADE2 selection
Depositing lab: Tetsuo Matsuzaki & Kiyofumi Yamada. Depositing organization: Nagoya University School of Medicine. Publication: A novel plasmid-based experimental system in Saccharomyces cerevisiae that enables the introduction of 10 different plasmids into cells. Dong G, Nakai T, Matsuzaki T. FEBS Open Bio. 2024 Oct 10. doi: 10.1002/2211-5463.13893. PubMed 39387713.
Backbone
  Vector backbone: pESC-URA
  Backbone manufacturer: Agilent Technologies
  Backbone size (bp): 7787
  Vector type: Yeast Expression
  Selectable markers: ADE2
  Tag / fusion protein: FLAG (C terminal on backbone); Myc (C terminal on backbone)
Growth in bacteria
  Bacterial resistance: Ampicillin, 100 μg/mL
  Growth temperature: 37°C
  Growth strain: DH5alpha
  Copy number: High Copy
Gene/Insert
  Gene/Insert name: None
  Tag / fusion protein: FLAG (C terminal on backbone); Myc (C terminal on backbone)
Terms and licenses: Academic/Nonprofit Terms; Industry Terms: Not Available to Industry
Depositor comments: Please visit https://doi.org/10.1101/2023.05.01.538886 for bioRxiv preprint.
How to cite: pESC-ADE was a gift from Tetsuo Matsuzaki & Kiyofumi Yamada (Addgene plasmid # 222480 ; http://n2t.net/addgene:222480 ; RRID:Addgene_222480)
