[The description below was written by a language model from this plasmid's Addgene catalogue record and pLannotate feature annotations shown in this document.]
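Description:
pESC-ADE is an empty yeast expression backbone derived from the commercial pESC-URA vector, in which the yeast selectable marker is ADE2. It is an E. coli–S. cerevisiae shuttle plasmid of about 7.8 kb. In bacteria it replicates from a high-copy ColE1/pUC-type origin and is selected through the β-lactamase (AmpR) gene with its own promoter. An f1 origin is also present, which in principle allows single-stranded DNA production. In yeast, the 2μ origin supports episomal, multicopy maintenance. The ADE2 coding sequence, driven by its native promoter, complements adenine auxotrophy in ade2 host strains. Short annotated fragments of bom, rop, lacZα and lacI appear to be backbone remnants rather than functional elements.

The expression module is built around the divergent GAL1,10 promoter, which is regulated by Gal4 and drives galactose-inducible transcription in both directions, so two open reading frames can be co-expressed from one plasmid. One side ends in the ADH1 terminator and carries a FLAG epitope, annotated as a partial match to 3xFLAG. The other side ends in the CYC1 terminator and includes a T7 promoter just downstream of the GAL promoter. The catalogue lists both FLAG and Myc as C-terminal tags supplied by the backbone. The Myc tag was not picked up in the automated feature table, though it would be expected in the region between the T7 promoter and the CYC1 terminator. No insert is present.

The plasmid is intended for tagged co-expression of two genes under adenine selection. The associated work concerns introducing many different plasmids, each with a distinct marker, into a single yeast cell.
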