Features (pLannotate 1.2.2; 19 found; start..end, strand, type, name):
    137..186     +  misc_feature   bom (fragment): basis of mobility region from pBR322
    208..583     +  promoter       ADE2 promoter: S. cerevisiae ADE2
    584..2299    +  CDS            ADE2: phosphoribosylaminoimidazole carboxylase, required for adenine biosynthesis; S. cerevisiae ADE2; yeast auxotrophic marker
   2454..2475    -  misc_feature   bom (fragment): basis of mobility region from pBR322
   2474..2526    +  misc_feature   bom (fragment): basis of mobility region from pBR322
   2554..2982    -  rep_origin     f1 ori (sequence partly withheld): f1 bacteriophage origin of replication; arrow indicates direction of (+) strand synthesis
   2986..3055    -  CDS            lacZα (fragment): LacZα fragment of β-galactosidase; lacZ fragment
   3061..3226    -  terminator     ADH1 terminator: S. cerevisiae ADH1; transcription terminator for the S. cerevisiae alcohol dehydrogenase 1 (ADH1) gene
   3230..3352    -  CDS            ADH1 (fragment): ADH1_YEAST - Also known as ADC1. Experimental evidence at protein level: Swiss-Prot protein existence level 1. This isozyme preferentially catalyzes the conversion of primary unbranched alcohols to their corresponding aldehydes. Also shows activity toward secondary alcohols. From Saccharomyces cerevisiae (strain ATCC 204508 / S288c) (Baker's yeast).
   3371..3397    -  CDS            3xFLAG (fragment): three tandem FLAG® epitope tags
   3444..4108    +  promoter       GAL1,10 promoter: GAL1 and GAL10 genes of S. cerevisiae; divergent inducible promoter, regulated by Gal4
   4119..4137    +  promoter       T7 promoter: promoter for bacteriophage T7 RNA polymerase
   4214..4403    +  terminator     CYC1 terminator: S. cerevisiae CYC1; transcription terminator for CYC1
   4406..4463    -  CDS            lacI (fragment): lac repressor; lacI; The lac repressor binds to the lac operator to inhibit transcription in E. coli. This inhibition can be relieved by adding lactose or isopropyl-β-D-thiogalactopyranoside (IPTG).
   4646..5234    -  rep_origin     ori: high-copy-number ColE1/pMB1/pBR322/pUC origin of replication
   5405..6265    -  CDS            AmpR: β-lactamase; bla; confers resistance to ampicillin, carbenicillin, and related antibiotics
   6266..6370    -  promoter       AmpR promoter: bla
   6397..7739    -  rep_origin     2μ ori: yeast 2μ plasmid origin of replication
   7807..35      +  CDS            rop (fragment) (across the origin): Rop protein, which maintains plasmids at low copy number; rop
>Addgene plasmid #222480 | pESC-ADE | addgene full sequence | sequence record 442657 | Addgene NGS Result
TCGCGCGTTTCGGTGATGACGGTGAAAACCTCTGACACATGCAGCTCCCGGAGACGGTCACAGCTTGTCT
GTAAGCGGATGCCGGGAGCAGACAAGCCCGTCAGGGCGCGTCAGCGGGTGTTGGCGGGTGTCGGGGCTGG
CTTAACTATGCGGCATCAGAGCAGATTGTACTGAGAGTGCACCATACCACCTTTTCAATTCAATTCATTC
TTGAATAATACATAACTTTTCTTAAAAGAATCAAAGACAGATAAAATTTAAGAGATATTAAATATTAGTG
AGAAGCCGAGAATTTTGTAACACCAACATAACACTGACATCTTTAACAACTTTTAATTATGATACATTTC
TTACGTCATGATTGATTATTACAGCTATGCTGACAAATGACTCTTGTTGCATGGCTACGAACCGGGTAAT
ACTAAGTGATTGACTCTTGCTGACCTTTTATTAAGAACTAAATGGACAATATTATGGAGCATTTCATGTA
TAAATTGGTGCGTAAAATCGTTGGATCTCTCTTCTAAGTACATCCTACTATAACAATCAAGAAAAACAAG
AAAATCGGACAAAACAATCAAGTATGGATTCTAGAACAGTTGGTATATTAGGAGGGGGACAATTGGGACG
TATGATTGTTGAGGCAGCAAACAGGCTCAACATTAAGACGGTAATACTAGATGCTGAAAATTCTCCTGCC
AAACAAATAAGCAACTCCAATGACCACGTTAATGGCTCCTTTTCCAATCCTCTTGATATCGAAAAACTAG
CTGAAAAATGTGATGTGCTAACGATTGAGATTGAGCATGTTGATGTTCCTACACTAAAGAATCTTCAAGT
AAAACATCCCAAATTAAAAATTTACCCTTCTCCAGAAACAATCAGATTGATACAAGACAAATATATTCAA
AAAGAGCATTTAATCAAAAATGGTATAGCAGTTACCCAAAGTGTTCCTGTGGAACAAGCCAGTGAGACGT
CCCTATTGAATGTTGGAAGAGATTTGGGTTTTCCATTCGTCTTGAAGTCGAGGACTTTGGCATACGATGG
AAGAGGTAACTTCGTTGTAAAGAATAAGGAAATGATTCCGGAAGCTTTGGAAGTACTGAAGGATCGTCCT
TTGTACGCCGAAAAATGGGCACCATTTACTAAAGAATTAGCAGTCATGATTGTGAGGTCTGTTAACGGTT
TAGTGTTTTCTTACCCAATTGTAGAGACTATCCACAAGGACAATATTTGTGACTTATGTTATGCGTCTGC
TAGAGTTCCGGACTCCGTTCAACTTAAGGCGAAGTTGTTGGCAGAAAATGCAATCAAATCTTTTCCCGGT
TGTGGTATATTTGGTGTGGAAATGTTCTATTTAGAAACAGGGGAATTGCTTATTAACGAAATTGCCCCAA
GGCCTCACAACTCTGGACATTATACCATTGATGCTTGCGTCACTTCTCAATTTGAAGCTCATTTGAGATC
AATATTGGATTTGCCAATGCCAAAGAATTTCACATCTTTCTCCACCATTACAACGAACGCCATTATGCTA
AATGTTCTTGGAGACAAACATACAAAAGATAAAGAGCTAGAAACTTGCGAAAGAGCATTGGCGACTCCAG
GTTCCTCAGTGTACTTATATGGAAAAGAGTCTAGACCTAACAGAAAAGTAGGTCACATAAATATTATTGC
CTCCAGTATGGCGGAATGTGAACAAAGGCTGAACTACATTACAGGTAGAACTGATATTCCAATCAAAATC
TCTGTCGCTCAAAAGTTGGACTTGGAAGCAATGGTCAAACCATTGGTTGGAATCATCATGGGATCAGACT
CTGACTTGCCGGTAATGTCTGCCGCATGTGCGGTTTTAAAAGATTTTGGCGTTCCATTTGAAGTGACAAT
AGTCTCTGCTCATAGAACTCCACATAGGATGTCAGCATATGCTATTTCCGCAAGCAAGCGTGGAATTAAA
ACAATTATCGCTGGAGCTGGTGGGGCTGCTCACTTGCCAGGTATGGTGGCTGCAATGACACCACTTCCTG
TCATCGGTGTGCCCGTAAAAGGTTCTTGTCTAGATGGAGTAGATTCTTTACATTCAATTGTGCAAATGCC
TAGAGGTGTTCCAGTAGCTACCGTCGCTATTAATAATAGTACGAACGCTGCGCTGTTGGCTGTCAGACTG
CTTGGCGCTTATGATTCAAGTTATACAACGAAAATGGAACAGTTTTTATTAAAGCAAGAAGAAGAAGTTC
TTGTCAAAGCACAAAAGTTAGAAACTGTCGGTTACGAAGCTTATCTAGAAAACAAGTAATATATAAGTTT
ATTGATATACTTGTACAGCAAATAATTATAAAATGATATACCTATTTTTTAGGCTTTGTTATGATTACAT
CAAATGTGGACTTCATACATAGAAATCAACGCTTACAGGTGTCCTTTTTTAAGAATTTCATACATAAGAT
CAATGCGGTATTTCACACCGCATATATGCGGTGTGAAATACCGCACAGATGCGTAAGGAGAAAATACCGC
ATCAGGAAATTGTAAGCGTTAATATTTTGTTAAAATTCGCGTTAAATTTTTGTTAAATCAGCTCATTTTT
TAACCAATAGGCCGAAATCGGCAAAATCCCTTATAAATCAAAAGAATAGACCGAGATAGGGT
[37 nt withheld, positions 2653-2689]
AAAGAACGTGGACTCCAACGTCAAAGG
[49 nt withheld, positions 2717-2765]
T
[91 nt withheld, positions 2767-2857]
G
[124 nt withheld, positions 2859-2982]
CCATTCGCCATTCAGGCTGCGCAACTGTTGGGAAGGGCGATCGGTGCGGGCCTCTTCGCTATTACGCCAG
CTGAATTGGAGCGACCTCATGCTATACCTGAGAAAGCAACCTGACCTACAGGAAAGAGTTACTCAAGAAT
AAGAATTTTCGTTTTAAAACCTAAGAGTCACTTTAAAATTTGTATACACTTATTTTTTTTATAACTTATT
TAATAATAAAAATCATAAATCATAAGAAATTCGCTTATTTAGAAGTGTCAACAACGTATCTACCAACGAT
TTGACCCTTTTCCATCTTTTCGTAAATTTCTGGCAAGGTAGACAAGCCGACAACCTTGATTGGAGACTTG
ACCAAACCTCTGGCGAAGAATTGTTAATTAAGAGCTCAGATCTTATCGTCGTCATCCTTGTAATCCATCG
ATACTAGTGCGGCCGCCCTTTAGTGAGGGTTGAATTCGAATTTTCAAAAATTCTTACTTTTTTTTTGGAT
GGACGCAAAGAAGTTTAATAATCATATTACATGGCATTACCACCATATACATATCCATATACATATCCAT
ATCTAATCTTACTTATATGTTGTGGAAATGTAAAGAGCCCCATTATCTTAGCCTAAAAAAACCTTCTCTT
TGGAACTTTCAGTAATACGCTTAACTGCTCATTGCTATATTGAAGTACGGATTAGAAGCCGCCGAGCGGG
TGACAGCCCTCCGAAGGAAGACTCTCCTCCGTGCGTCCTCGTCTTCACCGGTCGCGTTCCTGAAACGCAG
ATGTGCCTCGCGCCGCACTGCTCCGAACAATAAAGATTCTACAATACTAGCTTTTATGGTTATGAAGAGG
AAAAATTGGCAGTAACCTGGCCCCACAAACCTTCAAATGAACGAATCAAATTAACAACCATAGGATGATA
ATGCGATTAGTTTTTTAGCCTTATTTCTGGGGTAATTAATCAGCGAAGCGATGATTTTTGATCTATTAAC
AGATATATAAATGCAAAAACTGCATAACCACTTTAACTAATACTTTCAACATTTTCGGTTTGTATTACTT
CTTATTCAAATGTAATAAAAGTATCAACAAAAAATTGTTAATATACCTCTATACTTTAACGTCAAGGAGA
AAAAACCCCGGATCCGTAATACGACTCACTATAGGGCCCGGGCGTCGACATGGAACAGAAGTTGATTTCC
GAAGAAGACCTCGAGTAAGCTTGGTACCGCGGCTAGCTAAGATCCGCTCTAACCGAAAAGGAAGGAGTTA
GACAACCTGAAGTCTAGGTCCCTATTTATTTTTTTATAGTTATGTTAGTATTAAGAACGTTATTTATATT
TCAAATTTTTCTTTTTTTTCTGTACAGACGCGTGTACGCATGTAACATTATACTGAAAACCTTGCTTGAG
AAGGTTTTGGGACGCTCGAAGATCCAGCTGCATTAATGAATCGGCCAACGCGCGGGGAGAGGCGGTTTGC
GTATTGGGCGCTCTTCCGCTTCCTCGCTCACTGACTCGCTGCGCTCGGTCGTTCGGCTGCGGCGAGCGGT
ATCAGCTCACTCAAAGGCGGTAATACGGTTATCCACAGAATCAGGGGATAACGCAGGAAAGAACATGTGA
GCAAAAGGCCAGCAAAAGGCCAGGAACCGTAAAAAGGCCGCGTTGCTGGCGTTTTTCCATAGGCTCCGCC
CCCCTGACGAGCATCACAAAAATCGACGCTCAAGTCAGAGGTGGCGAAACCCGACAGGACTATAAAGATA
CCAGGCGTTTCCCCCTGGAAGCTCCCTCGTGCGCTCTCCTGTTCCGACCCTGCCGCTTACCGGATACCTG
TCCGCCTTTCTCCCTTCGGGAAGCGTGGCGCTTTCTCATAGCTCACGCTGTAGGTATCTCAGTTCGGTGT
AGGTCGTTCGCTCCAAGCTGGGCTGTGTGCACGAACCCCCCGTTCAGCCCGACCGCTGCGCCTTATCCGG
TAACTATCGTCTTGAGTCCAACCCGGTAAGACACGACTTATCGCCACTGGCAGCAGCCACTGGTAACAGG
ATTAGCAGAGCGAGGTATGTAGGCGGTGCTACAGAGTTCTTGAAGTGGTGGCCTAACTACGGCTACACTA
GAAGAACAGTATTTGGTATCTGCGCTCTGCTGAAGCCAGTTACCTTCGGAAAAAGAGTTGGTAGCTCTTG
ATCCGGCAAACAAACCACCGCTGGTAGCGGTGGTTTTTTTGTTTGCAAGCAGCAGATTACGCGCAGAAAA
AAAGGATCTCAAGAAGATCCTTTGATCTTTTCTACGGGGTCTGACGCTCAGTGGAACGAAAACTCACGTT
AAGGGATTTTGGTCATGAGATTATCAAAAAGGATCTTCACCTAGATCCTTTTAAATTAAAAATGAAGTTT
TAAATCAATCTAAAGTATATATGAGTAAACTTGGTCTGACAGTTACCAATGCTTAATCAGTGAGGCACCT
ATCTCAGCGATCTGTCTATTTCGTTCATCCATAGTTGCCTGACTCCCCGTCGTGTAGATAACTACGATAC
GGGAGGGCTTACCATCTGGCCCCAGTGCTGCAATGATACCGCGAGACCCACGCTCACCGGCTCCAGATTT
ATCAGCAATAAACCAGCCAGCCGGAAGGGCCGAGCGCAGAAGTGGTCCTGCAACTTTATCCGCCTCCATC
CAGTCTATTAATTGTTGCCGGGAAGCTAGAGTAAGTAGTTCGCCAGTTAATAGTTTGCGCAACGTTGTTG
CCATTGCTACAGGCATCGTGGTGTCACGCTCGTCGTTTGGTATGGCTTCATTCAGCTCCGGTTCCCAACG
ATCAAGGCGAGTTACATGATCCCCCATGTTGTGCAAAAAAGCGGTTAGCTCCTTCGGTCCTCCGATCGTT
GTCAGAAGTAAGTTGGCCGCAGTGTTATCACTCATGGTTATGGCAGCACTGCATAATTCTCTTACTGTCA
TGCCATCCGTAAGATGCTTTTCTGTGACTGGTGAGTACTCAACCAAGTCATTCTGAGAATAGTGTATGCG
GCGACCGAGTTGCTCTTGCCCGGCGTCAATACGGGATAATACCGCGCCACATAGCAGAACTTTAAAAGTG
CTCATCATTGGAAAACGTTCTTCGGGGCGAAAACTCTCAAGGATCTTACCGCTGTTGAGATCCAGTTCGA
TGTAACCCACTCGTGCACCCAACTGATCTTCAGCATCTTTTACTTTCACCAGCGTTTCTGGGTGAGCAAA
AACAGGAAGGCAAAATGCCGCAAAAAAGGGAATAAGGGCGACACGGAAATGTTGAATACTCATACTCTTC
CTTTTTCAATATTATTGAAGCATTTATCAGGGTTATTGTCTCATGAGCGGATACATATTTGAATGTATTT
AGAAAAATAAACAAATAGGGGTTCCGCGCACATTTCCCCGAAAAGTGCCACCTGAACGAAGCATCTGTGC
TTCATTTTGTAGAACAAAAATGCAACGCGAGAGCGCTAATTTTTCAAACAAAGAATCTGAGCTGCATTTT
TACAGAACAGAAATGCAACGCGAAAGCGCTATTTTACCAACGAAGAATCTGTGCTTCATTTTTGTAAAAC
AAAAATGCAACGCGAGAGCGCTAATTTTTCAAACAAAGAATCTGAGCTGCATTTTTACAGAACAGAAATG
CAACGCGAGAGCGCTATTTTACCAACAAAGAATCTATACTTCTTTTTTGTTCTACAAAAATGCATCCCGA
GAGCGCTATTTTTCTAACAAAGCATCTTAGATTACTTTTTTTCTCCTTTGTGCGCTCTATAATGCAGTCT
CTTGATAACTTTTTGCACTGTAGGTCCGTTAAGGTTAGAAGAAGGCTACTTTGGTGTCTATTTTCTCTTC
CATAAAAAAAGCCTGACTCCACTTCCCGCGTTTACTGATTACTAGCGAAGCTGCGGGTGCATTTTTTCAA
GATAAAGGCATCCCCGATTATATTCTATACCGATGTGGATTGCGCATACTTTGTGAACAGAAAGTGATAG
CGTTGATGATTCTTCATTGGTCAGAAAATTATGAACGGTTTCTTCTATTTTGTCTCTATATACTACGTAT
AGGAAATGTTTACATTTTCGTATTGTTTTCGATTCACTCTATGAATAGTTCTTACTACAATTTTTTTGTC
TAAAGAGTAATACTAGAGATAAACATAAAAAATGTAGAGGTCGAGTTTAGATGCAAGTTCAAGGAGCGAA
AGGTGGATGGGTAGGTTATATAGGGATATAGCACAGAGATATATAGCAAAGAGATACTTTTGAGCAATGT
TTGTGGAAGCGGTATTCGCAATATTTTAGTAGCTCGTTACAGTCCGGTGCGTTTTTGGTTTTTTGAAAGT
GCGTCTTCAGAGCGCTTTTGGTTTTCAAAAGCGCTCTGAAGTTCCTATACTTTCTAGAGAATAGGAACTT
CGGAATAGGAACTTCAAAGCGTTTCCGAAAACGAGCGCTTCCGAAAATGCAACGCGAGCTGCGCACATAC
AGCTCACTGTTCACGTCGCACCTATATCTGCGTGTTGCCTGTATATATATATACATGAGAAGAACGGCAT
AGTGCGTGTTTATGCTTAAATGCGTACTTATATGCGTCTATTTATGTAGGATGAAAGGTAGTCTAGTACC
TCCTGTGATATTATCCCATTCCATGCGGGGTATCGTATGCTTCCTTCAGCACTACCCTTTAGCTGTTCTA
TATGCTGCCACTCCTCAATTGGATTAGTCTCATCCTTCAATGCTATCATTTCCTTTGATATTGGATCATA
CTAAGAAACCATTATTATCATGACATTAACCTATAAAAATAGGCGTATCACGAGGCCCTTTCGTC
