>Addgene plasmid #222480 | pESC-ADE | depositor partial sequence | sequence record 435757 | ADE2
ATGGATTCTAGAACAGTTGGTATATTAGGAGGGGGACAATTGGGACGTATGATTGTTGAGGCAGCAAACA
GGCTCAACATTAAGACGGTAATACTAGATGCTGAAAATTCTCCTGCCAAACAAATAAGCAACTCCAATGA
CCACGTTAATGGCTCCTTTTCCAATCCTCTTGATATCGAAAAACTAGCTGAAAAATGTGATGTGCTAACG
ATTGAGATTGAGCATGTTGATGTTCCTACACTAAAGAATCTTCAAGTAAAACATCCCAAATTAAAAATTT
ACCCTTCTCCAGAAACAATCAGATTGATACAAGACAAATATATTCAAAAAGAGCATTTAATCAAAAATGG
TATAGCAGTTACCCAAAGTGTTCCTGTGGAACAAGCCAGTGAGACGTCCCTATTGAATGTTGGAAGAGAT
TTGGGTTTTCCATTCGTCTTGAAGTCGAGGACTTTGGCATACGATGGAAGAGGTAACTTCGTTGTAAAGA
ATAAGGAAATGATTCCGGAAGCTTTGGAAGTACTGAAGGATCGTCCTTTGTACGCCGAAAAATGGGCACC
ATTTACTAAAGAATTAGCAGTCATGATTGTGAGGTCTGTTAACGGTTTAGTGTTTTCTTACCCAATTGTA
GAGACTATCCACAAGGACAATATTTGTGACTTATGTTATGCGCCTGCTAGAGTTCCGGACTCCGTTCAAC
TTAAGGCGAAGTTGTTGGCAGAAAATGCAATCAAATCTTTTCCCGGTTGTGGTATATTTGGTGTGGAAAT
GTTCTATTTAGAAACAGGGGAATTGCTTATTAACGAAATTGCCCCAAGGCCTCACAACTCTGGACATTAT
ACCATTGATGCTTGCGTCACTTCTCAATTTGAAGCTCATTTGAGATCAATATTGGATTTGCCAATGCCAA
AGAATTTCACATCTTTCTCCACCATTACAACGAACGCCATTATGCTAAATGTTCTTGGAGACAAACATAC
AAAAGATAAAGAGCTAGAAACTTGCGAAAGAGCATTGGCGACTCCAGGTTCCTCAGTGTACTTATATGGA
AAAGAGTCTAGACCTAACAGAAAAGTAGGTCACATAAATATTATTGCCTCCAGTATGGCGGAATGTGAAC
AAAGGCTGAACTACATTACAGGTAGAACTGATATTCCAATCAAAATCTCTGTCGCTCAAAAGTTGGACTT
GGAAGCAATGGTCAAACCATTGGTTGGAATCATCATGGGATCAGACTCTGACTTGCCGGTAATGTCTGCC
GCATGTGCGGTTTTAAAAGATTTTGGCGTTCCATTTGAAGTGACAATAGTCTCTGCTCATAGAACTCCAC
ATAGGATGTCAGCATATGCTATTTCCGCAAGCAAGCGTGGAATTAAAACAATTATCGCTGGAGCTGGTGG
GGCTGCTCACTTGCCAGGTATGGTGGCTGCAATGACACCACTTCCTGTCATCGGTGTGCCCGTAAAAGGT
TCTTGTCTAGATGGAGTAGATTCTTTACATTCAATTGTGCAAATGCCTAGAGGTGTTCCAGTAGCTACCG
TCGCTATTAATAATAGTACGAACGCTGCGCTGTTGGCTGTCAGACTGCTTGGCGCTTATGATTCAAGTTA
TACAACGAAAATGGAACAGTTTTTATTAAAGCAAGAAGAAGAAGTTCTTGTCAAAGCACAAAAGTTAGAA
ACTGTCGGTTACGAAGCTTATCTAGAAAACAAGTAA
